Addgene plasmid #19911: pcDNA3-HA3-TSC1
Depositing lab: Yue Xiong. Depositing organization: University of North Carolina at Chapel Hill. Publication: WD40 protein FBW5 promotes ubiquitination of tumor suppressor TSC2 by DDB1-CUL4-ROC1 ligase. Hu J, Zacharek S, He YJ, Lee H, Shumway S, Duronio RJ, Xiong Y. Genes Dev. 2008 Apr 1. 22(7):866-71. 10.1101/gad.1624008 PubMed 18381890.
Backbone
  Vector backbone: pcDNA3-HA
  Backbone manufacturer: Invitrogen
  Backbone size w/o insert (bp): 5400
  Vector type: Mammalian Expression
  Selectable markers: G418
Growth in bacteria
  Bacterial resistance: Ampicillin, 100 μg/mL
  Growth temperature: 37°C
  Growth strain: DH5alpha
  Copy number: High Copy
Gene/Insert
  Gene/Insert name: Tsc1 (Tuberous sclerosis 1) (alt names: Tsc1; Tuberous sclerosis 1)
  Species: H. sapiens (human)
  Insert size (bp): 3493
  GenBank ID: NM_000368
  Entrez Gene: TSC1 (a.k.a. LAM, TSC)
  Tag / fusion protein: HA (N terminal on backbone)
  Cloning method: Restriction Enzyme
  Sequencing primers: 5′ T7; 3′ SP6
Terms and licenses: Academic/Nonprofit Terms; Industry Terms: Not Available to Industry
How to cite: pcDNA3-HA3-TSC1 was a gift from Yue Xiong (Addgene plasmid # 19911 ; http://n2t.net/addgene:19911 ; RRID:Addgene_19911)
