[The description below was written by a language model from this plasmid's Addgene catalogue record and pLannotate feature annotations shown in this document.]
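Description:
pcDNA3-HA3-TSC1 is a mammalian expression plasmid of about 8.9 kb built on an HA-tagged derivative of the pcDNA3 backbone. It carries the human TSC1 (tuberous sclerosis 1, hamartin) coding sequence as an insert of roughly 3.5 kb. In E. coli it is maintained at high copy through a ColE1/pUC-type origin and selected with ampicillin via the β-lactamase gene. An f1 origin is also present, which in principle allows single-stranded DNA production. For mammalian cells, an SV40 early promoter drives the neomycin phosphotransferase gene, followed by an SV40 polyadenylation signal, permitting G418 selection of stable transfectants.

The expression cassette uses the CMV immediate-early enhancer and promoter, which span the numbering origin of the circular sequence, followed by a T7 promoter, an N-terminal triple HA epitope tag supplied by the backbone, the full TSC1 open reading frame and the bovine growth hormone polyadenylation signal. An SP6 promoter in reverse orientation sits downstream of the insert. With T7, it provides the recorded sequencing primer sites and could support in vitro transcription. Several small annotated fragments (HIV-1 LTR, ble, lacI, bom, and a short SV40 promoter piece) appear to be short homology matches or backbone remnants rather than functional parts.

TSC1 partners with TSC2 to restrain mTORC1 signalling and is implicated as a tumour suppressor. The HA tag allows detection and immunoprecipitation of the expressed protein. This fits the associated publication, which studied ubiquitination of TSC2 by the DDB1-CUL4-ROC1 ligase, although the record does not spell out the specific experiments in which the plasmid was used.
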