Features (pLannotate 1.2.2; 22 found; start..end, strand, type, name):
      1..204     +  promoter       CMV promoter: human cytomegalovirus (CMV) immediate early promoter
    200..233     +  LTR            5' LTR (truncated) (fragment): truncated 5' long terminal repeat (LTR) from HIV-1
    249..267     +  promoter       T7 promoter: promoter for bacteriophage T7 RNA polymerase
    283..339     +  CDS            3xHA (fragment): three tandem HA epitope tags
    352..3843    +  CDS            TSC1: TSC1_HUMAN - Also known as KIAA0243, TSC. Experimental evidence at protein level: Swiss-Prot protein existence level 1. In complex with TSC2, inhibits the nutrient-mediated or growth factor-stimulated phosphorylation of S6K1 and EIF4EBP1 by negatively regulating mTORC1 signaling (PubMed:12271141, PubMed:28215400). Seems not to be required for TSC2 GAP activity towards RHEB (PubMed:15340059). Implicated as a tumor suppressor. Involved in microtubule-mediated protein transport, but this seems to be due to unregulated mTOR signaling (By similarity). Acts as a co- chaperone for HSP90AA1 facilitati
   3863..3881    -  promoter       SP6 promoter: promoter for bacteriophage SP6 RNA polymerase
   3907..4131    +  polyA_signal   bGH poly(A) signal: bovine growth hormone polyadenylation signal
   4135..4156    +  promoter       SV40 promoter (fragment): SV40 enhancer and early promoter
   4177..4605    +  rep_origin     f1 ori (sequence partly withheld): f1 bacteriophage origin of replication; arrow indicates direction of (+) strand synthesis
   4619..4948    +  promoter       SV40 promoter: SV40 enhancer and early promoter
   5015..5806    +  CDS            neo: KKA2_KLEPN - Also known as kan, nptII. Experimental evidence at protein level: Swiss-Prot protein existence level 1. Resistance to kanamycin, neomycin, paromomycin, ribostamycin, butirosin and gentamicin B. From Klebsiella pneumoniae.
   5830..5988    +  CDS            ble (fragment): BLE_KLEPN - Experimental evidence at protein level: Swiss-Prot protein existence level 1. Binding protein with a strong affinity to the bleomycin family of antibiotics. Binds to CL990; an antimitotic-antibiotic compound. From Klebsiella pneumoniae.
   5983..6104    +  polyA_signal   SV40 poly(A) signal: SV40 polyadenylation signal
   6177..6193    -  protein_bind   lac operator: The lac repressor binds to the lac operator to inhibit transcription in E. coli. This inhibition can be relieved by adding lactose or isopropyl-β-D-thiogalactopyranoside (IPTG). lac repressor encoded by lacI
   6201..6231    -  promoter       lac promoter: promoter for the E. coli lac operon
   6246..6267    -  protein_bind   CAP binding site: CAP binding activates transcription in the presence of cAMP. E. coli catabolite activator protein
   6280..6372    -  CDS            lacI (fragment): lac repressor; lacI; The lac repressor binds to the lac operator to inhibit transcription in E. coli. This inhibition can be relieved by adding lactose or isopropyl-β-D-thiogalactopyranoside (IPTG).
   6555..7143    -  rep_origin     ori: high-copy-number ColE1/pMB1/pBR322/pUC origin of replication
   7314..8174    -  CDS            AmpR: β-lactamase; bla; confers resistance to ampicillin, carbenicillin, and related antibiotics
   8175..8279    -  promoter       AmpR promoter: bla
   8338..8390    -  misc_feature   bom (fragment): basis of mobility region from pBR322
   8545..8924    +  enhancer       CMV enhancer: human cytomegalovirus immediate early enhancer
>Addgene plasmid #19911 | pcDNA3-HA3-TSC1 | addgene full sequence | sequence record 401603 | Addgene NGS Result
GTGATGCGGTTTTGGCAGTACATCAATGGGCGTGGATAGCGGTTTGACTCACGGGGATTTCCAAGTCTCC
ACCCCATTGACGTCAATGGGAGTTTGTTTTGGCACCAAAATCAACGGGACTTTCCAAAATGTCGTAACAA
CTCCGCCCCATTGACGCAAATGGGCGGTAGGCGTGTACGGTGGGAGGTCTATATAAGCAGAGCTCTCTGG
CTAACTAGAGAACCCACTGCTTACTGGCTTATCGAAATTAATACGACTCACTATAGGGAGACCCAAGCTA
TGTACCCATACGATGTTCCTGACTATGCGGGCTATCCCTATGACGTCCCGGACTATGCAAGCTTGGTACC
TATGGCCCAACAAGCAAATGTCGGGGAGCTTCTTGCCATGCTGGACTCCCCCATGCTGGGTGTGCGGGAC
GACGTGACAGCTGTCTTTAAAGAGAACCTCAATTCTGACCGTGGCCCTATGCTTGTAAACACCTTGGTGG
ATTATTACCTGGAAACCAGCTCTCAGCCGGCATTGCACATCCTGACCACCTTGCAAGAGCCACATGACAA
GCACCTCTTGGACAGGATTAACGAATATGTGGGCAAAGCCGCCACTCGTTTATCCATCCTCTCGTTACTG
GGTCATGTCATAAGACTGCAGCCATCTTGGAAGCATAAGCTCTCTCAAGCACCTCTTTTGCCTTCTTTAC
TAAAATGTCTCAAGATGGACACTGACGTCGTTGTCCTCACAACAGGCGTCTTGGTGTTGATAACCATGCT
ACCAATGATTCCACAGTCTGGGAAACAGCATCTTCTTGATTTCTTTGACATTTTTGGCCGTCTGTCATCA
TGGTGCCTGAAGAAACCAGGCCACGTGGCGGAAGTCTATCTCGTCCATCTCCATGCCAGTGTGTACGCAC
TCTTTCATCGCCTTTATGGAATGTACCCTTGCAACTTCGTCTCCTTTTTGCGTTCTCATTACAGTATGAA
AGAAAACCTGGAGACTTTTGAAGAAGTGGTCAAGCCAATGATGGAGCATGTGCGAATTCATCCGGAATTA
GTGACTGGATCCAAGGACCATGAACTGGACCCTCGAAGGTGGAAGAGATTAGAAACTCATGATGTTGTGA
TCGAGTGTGCCAAAATCTCTCTGGATCCCACAGAAGCCTCATATGAAGATGGCTATTCTGTGTCTCACCA
AATCTCAGCCCGCTTTCCTCATCGTTCAGCCGATGTCACCACCAGCCCTTATGCTGACACACAGAATAGC
TATGGGTGTGCTACTTCTACCCCTTACTCCACGTCTCGGCTGATGTTGTTAAATATGCCAGGGCAGCTAC
CTCAGACTCTGAGTTCCCCATCGACACGGCTGATAACTGAACCACCACAAGCTACTCTTTGGAGCCCATC
TATGGTTTGTGGTATGACCACTCCTCCAACTTCTCCTGGAAATGTCCCACCTGATCTGTCACACCCTTAC
AGTAAAGTCTTTGGTACAACTGCAGGTGGAAAAGGAACTCCTCTGGGAACCCCAGCAACCTCTCCTCCTC
CAGCCCCACTCTGTCATTCGGATGACTACGTGCACATTTCACTCCCCCAGGCCACAGTCACACCCCCCAG
GAAGGAAGAGAGAATGGATTCTGCAAGACCATGTCTACACAGACAACACCATCTTCTGAATGACAGAGGA
TCAGAAGAGCCACCTGGCAGCAAAGGTTCTGTCACTCTAAGTGATCTTCCAGGGTTTTTAGGTGATCTGG
CCTCTGAAGAAGATAGTATTGAAAAAGATAAAGAAGAAGCTGCAATATCTAGAGAACTTTCTGAGATCAC
CACAGCAGAGGCAGAGCCTGTGGTTCCTCGAGGAGGCTTTGACTCTCCCTTTTACCGAGACAGTCTCCCA
GGTTCTCAGCGGAAGACCCACTCGGCAGCCTCCAGTTCTCAGGGCGCCAGCGTGAACCCTGAGCCTTTAC
ACTCCTCCCTGGACAAGCTTGGGCCTGACACACCAAAGCAAGCCTTTACTCCCATAGACCTGCCCTGCGG
CAGTGCTGATGAAAGCCCTGCGGGAGACAGGGAATGCCAGACTTCTTTGGAGACCAGTATCTTCACTCCC
AGTCCTTGTAAAATTCCACCTCCGACGAGAGTGGGCTTTGGAAGCGGGCAGCCTCCCCCGTATGATCATC
TTTTTGAGGTGGCATTGCCAAAGACAGCCCATCATTTTGTCATCAGGAAGACTGAGGAGCTGTTAAAGAA
AGCAAAAGGAAACACAGAGGAAGATGGTGTGCCCTCTACCTCCCCAATGGAAGTGCTGGACAGACTGATA
CAGCAGGGAGCAGACGCGCACAGCAAGGAGCTGAACAAGTTGCCTTTACCCAGCAAGTCTGTCGACTGGA
CCCACTTTGGAGGCTCTCCTCCTTCAGATGAGATCCGCACCCTCCGAGACCAGTTGCTTTTACTGCACAA
CCAGTTACTCTATGAGCGTTTTAAGAGGCAGCAGCATGCCCTCCGGAACAGGCGGCTCCTCCGCAAGGTG
ATCAAAGCAGCAGCTCTGGAGGAACATAATGCTGCCATGAAAGATCAGTTGAAGTTACAAGAGAAGGACA
TCCAGATGTGGAAGGTTAGTCTGCAGAAAGAACAAGCTAGATACAATCAGCTCCAGGAGCAGCGTGACAC
TATGGTAACCAAGCTCCACAGCCAGATCAGACAGCTGCAGCATGACCGAGAGGAATTCTACAACCAGAGC
CAGGAATTACAGACGAAGCTGGAGGACTGCAGGAACATGATTGCGGAGCTGCGGATAGAACTGAAGAAGG
CCAACAACAAGGTGTGTCACACTGAGCTGCTGCTCAGTCAGGTTTCCCAAAAGCTCTCAAACAGTGAGTC
GGTCCAGCAGCAGATGGAGTTCTTGAACAGGCAGCTGTTGGTTCTTGGGGAGGTCAACGAGCTCTATTTG
GAACAACTGCAGAACAAGCACTCAGATACCACAAAGGAAGTAGAAATGATGAAAGCCGCCTATCGGAAAG
AGCTAGAAAAAAACAGAAGCCATGTTCTCCAGCAGACTCAGAGGCTTGATACCTCCCAAAAACGGATTTT
GGAACTGGAATCTCACCTGGCCAAGAAAGACCACCTTCTTTTGGAACAGAAGAAATATCTAGAGGATGTC
AAACTCCAGGCAAGAGGACAGCTGCAGGCCGCAGAGAGCAGGTATGAGGCTCAGAAAAGGATAACCCAGG
TGTTTGAATTGGAGATCTTAGATTTATATGGCAGGTTGGAGAAAGATGGCCTCCTGAAAAAACTTGAAGA
AGAAAAAGCAGAAGCAGCTGAAGCAGCAGAAGAAAGGCTTGACTGTTGTAATGACGGGTGCTCAGATTCC
ATGGTAGGGCACAATGAAGAGGCATCTGGCCACAACGGTGAGACCAAGACCCCCAGGCCCAGCAGCGCCC
GGGGCAGTAGTGGAAGCAGAGGTGGTGGAGGCAGCAGCAGCAGCAGCAGCGAGCTTTCTACCCCAGAGAA
ACCCCCACACCAGAGGGCAGGCCCATTCAGCAGTCGGTGGGAGACGACTATGGGAGAAGCGTCTGCCAGC
ATCCCCACCACTGTGGGCTCACTTCCCAGTTCAAAAAGCTTCCTGGGTATGAAGGCTCGAGAGTTATTTC
GTAATAAGAGCGAGAGCCAGTGTGATGAGGACGGCATGACCAGTAGCCTTTCTGAGAGCCTAAAGACAGA
ACTGGGCAAAGACTTGGGTGTGGAAGCCAAGATTCCCCTGAACCTAGATGGCCCTCACCCGTCTCCCCCG
ACCCCGGACAGTGTTGGACAGCTACATATCATGGACTACAATGAGACTCATCATGAACACAGCTAAGACT
AGAGGGCCCTATTCTATAGTGTCACCTAAATGCTAGAGCTCGCTGATCAGCCTCGACTGTGCCTTCTAGT
TGCCAGCCATCTGTTGTTTGCCCCTCCCCCGTGCCTTCCTTGACCCTGGAAGGTGCCACTCCCACTGTCC
TTTCCTAATAAAATGAGGAAATTGCATCGCATTGTCTGAGTAGGTGTCATTCTATTCTGGGGGGTGGGGT
GGGGCAGGACAGCAAGGGGGAGGATTGGGAAGACAATAGCAGGCATGCTGGGGATGCGGTGGGCTCTATG
GCTTCTGAGGCGGAAAGAACCAGCTGGGGCTCTAGGGGGTATCCCC
[124 nt withheld, positions 4177-4300]
C
[91 nt withheld, positions 4302-4392]
A
[49 nt withheld, positions 4394-4442]
CCTTTGACGTTGGAGTCCACGTTCTTT
[37 nt withheld, positions 4470-4506]
ACCCTATCTCGGTCTATTCTTTTGATTTATAAGGGATTTTGCCGATTTCGGCCTATTGGTTAAAAAATGA
GCTGATTTAACAAAAATTTAACGCGAATTAATTCTGTGGAATGTGTGTCAGTTAGGGTGTGGAAAGTCCC
CAGGCTCCCCAGCAGGCAGAAGTATGCAAAGCATGCATCTCAATTAGTCAGCAACCAGGTGTGGAAAGTC
CCCAGGCTCCCCAGCAGGCAGAAGTATGCAAAGCATGCATCTCAATTAGTCAGCAACCATAGTCCCGCCC
CTAACTCCGCCCATCCCGCCCCTAACTCCGCCCAGTTCCGCCCATTCTCCGCCCCATGGCTGACTAATTT
TTTTTATTTATGCAGAGGCCGAGGCCGCCTCTGCCTCTGAGCTATTCCAGAAGTAGTGAGGAGGCTTTTT
TGGAGGCCTAGGCTTTTGCAAAAAGCTCCCGGGAGCTTGTATATCCATTTTCGGATCTGATCAAGAGACA
GGATGAGGATCGTTTCGCATGATTGAACAAGATGGATTGCACGCAGGTTCTCCGGCCGCTTGGGTGGAGA
GGCTATTCGGCTATGACTGGGCACAACAGACAATCGGCTGCTCTGATGCCGCCGTGTTCCGGCTGTCAGC
GCAGGGGCGCCCGGTTCTTTTTGTCAAGACCGACCTGTCCGGTGCCCTGAATGAACTGCAGGACGAGGCA
GCGCGGCTATCGTGGCTGGCCACGACGGGCGTTCCTTGCGCAGCTGTGCTCGACGTTGTCACTGAAGCGG
GAAGGGACTGGCTGCTATTGGGCGAAGTGCCGGGGCAGGATCTCCTGTCATCTCACCTTGCTCCTGCCGA
GAAAGTATCCATCATGGCTGATGCAATGCGGCGGCTGCATACGCTTGATCCGGCTACCTGCCCATTCGAC
CACCAAGCGAAACATCGCATCGAGCGAGCACGTACTCGGATGGAAGCCGGTCTTGTCGATCAGGATGATC
TGGACGAAGAGCATCAGGGGCTCGCGCCAGCCGAACTGTTCGCCAGGCTCAAGGCGCGCATGCCCGACGG
CGAGGATCTCGTCGTGACCCATGGCGATGCCTGCTTGCCGAATATCATGGTGGAAAATGGCCGCTTTTCT
GGATTCATCGACTGTGGCCGGCTGGGTGTGGCGGACCGCTATCAGGACATAGCGTTGGCTACCCGTGATA
TTGCTGAAGAGCTTGGCGGCGAATGGGCTGACCGCTTCCTCGTGCTTTACGGTATCGCCGCTCCCGATTC
GCAGCGCATCGCCTTCTATCGCCTTCTTGACGAGTTCTTCTGAGCGGGACTCTGGGGTTCGAAATGACCG
ACCAAGCGACGCCCAACCTGCCATCACGAGATTTCGATTCCACCGCCGCCTTCTATGAAAGGTTGGGCTT
CGGAATCGTTTTCCGGGACGCCGGCTGGATGATCCTCCAGCGCGGGGATCTCATGCTGGAGTTCTTCGCC
CACCCCAACTTGTTTATTGCAGCTTATAATGGTTACAAATAAAGCAATAGCATCACAAATTTCACAAATA
AAGCATTTTTTTCACTGCATTCTAGTTGTGGTTTGTCCAAACTCATCAATGTATCTTATCATGTCTGTAT
ACCGTCGACCTCTAGCTAGAGCTTGGCGTAATCATGGTCATAGCTGTTTCCTGTGTGAAATTGTTATCCG
CTCACAATTCCACACAACATACGAGCCGGAAGCATAAAGTGTAAAGCCTGGGGTGCCTAATGAGTGAGCT
AACTCACATTAATTGCGTTGCGCTCACTGCCCGCTTTCCAGTCGGGAAACCTGTCGTGCCAGCTGCATTA
ATGAATCGGCCAACGCGCGGGGAGAGGCGGTTTGCGTATTGGGCGCTCTTCCGCTTCCTCGCTCACTGAC
TCGCTGCGCTCGGTCGTTCGGCTGCGGCGAGCGGTATCAGCTCACTCAAAGGCGGTAATACGGTTATCCA
CAGAATCAGGGGATAACGCAGGAAAGAACATGTGAGCAAAAGGCCAGCAAAAGGCCAGGAACCGTAAAAA
GGCCGCGTTGCTGGCGTTTTTCCATAGGCTCCGCCCCCCTGACGAGCATCACAAAAATCGACGCTCAAGT
CAGAGGTGGCGAAACCCGACAGGACTATAAAGATACCAGGCGTTTCCCCCTGGAAGCTCCCTCGTGCGCT
CTCCTGTTCCGACCCTGCCGCTTACCGGATACCTGTCCGCCTTTCTCCCTTCGGGAAGCGTGGCGCTTTC
TCATAGCTCACGCTGTAGGTATCTCAGTTCGGTGTAGGTCGTTCGCTCCAAGCTGGGCTGTGTGCACGAA
CCCCCCGTTCAGCCCGACCGCTGCGCCTTATCCGGTAACTATCGTCTTGAGTCCAACCCGGTAAGACACG
ACTTATCGCCACTGGCAGCAGCCACTGGTAACAGGATTAGCAGAGCGAGGTATGTAGGCGGTGCTACAGA
GTTCTTGAAGTGGTGGCCTAACTACGGCTACACTAGAAGAACAGTATTTGGTATCTGCGCTCTGCTGAAG
CCAGTTACCTTCGGAAAAAGAGTTGGTAGCTCTTGATCCGGCAAACAAACCACCGCTGGTAGCGGTGGTT
TTTTTGTTTGCAAGCAGCAGATTACGCGCAGAAAAAAAGGATCTCAAGAAGATCCTTTGATCTTTTCTAC
GGGGTCTGACGCTCAGTGGAACGAAAACTCACGTTAAGGGATTTTGGTCATGAGATTATCAAAAAGGATC
TTCACCTAGATCCTTTTAAATTAAAAATGAAGTTTTAAATCAATCTAAAGTATATATGAGTAAACTTGGT
CTGACAGTTACCAATGCTTAATCAGTGAGGCACCTATCTCAGCGATCTGTCTATTTCGTTCATCCATAGT
TGCCTGACTCCCCGTCGTGTAGATAACTACGATACGGGAGGGCTTACCATCTGGCCCCAGTGCTGCAATG
ATACCGCGAGACCCACGCTCACCGGCTCCAGATTTATCAGCAATAAACCAGCCAGCCGGAAGGGCCGAGC
GCAGAAGTGGTCCTGCAACTTTATCCGCCTCCATCCAGTCTATTAATTGTTGCCGGGAAGCTAGAGTAAG
TAGTTCGCCAGTTAATAGTTTGCGCAACGTTGTTGCCATTGCTACAGGCATCGTGGTGTCACGCTCGTCG
TTTGGTATGGCTTCATTCAGCTCCGGTTCCCAACGATCAAGGCGAGTTACATGATCCCCCATGTTGTGCA
AAAAAGCGGTTAGCTCCTTCGGTCCTCCGATCGTTGTCAGAAGTAAGTTGGCCGCAGTGTTATCACTCAT
GGTTATGGCAGCACTGCATAATTCTCTTACTGTCATGCCATCCGTAAGATGCTTTTCTGTGACTGGTGAG
TACTCAACCAAGTCATTCTGAGAATAGTGTATGCGGCGACCGAGTTGCTCTTGCCCGGCGTCAATACGGG
ATAATACCGCGCCACATAGCAGAACTTTAAAAGTGCTCATCATTGGAAAACGTTCTTCGGGGCGAAAACT
CTCAAGGATCTTACCGCTGTTGAGATCCAGTTCGATGTAACCCACTCGTGCACCCAACTGATCTTCAGCA
TCTTTTACTTTCACCAGCGTTTCTGGGTGAGCAAAAACAGGAAGGCAAAATGCCGCAAAAAAGGGAATAA
GGGCGACACGGAAATGTTGAATACTCATACTCTTCCTTTTTCAATATTATTGAAGCATTTATCAGGGTTA
TTGTCTCATGAGCGGATACATATTTGAATGTATTTAGAAAAATAAACAAATAGGGGTTCCGCGCACATTT
CCCCGAAAAGTGCCACCTGACGTCGACGGATCGGGAGATCTCCCGATCCCCTATGGTGCACTCTCAGTAC
AATCTGCTCTGATGCCGCATAGTTAAGCCAGTATCTGCTCCCTGCTTGTGTGTTGGAGGTCGCTGAGTAG
TGCGCGAGCAAAATTTAAGCTACAACAAGGCAAGGCTTGACCGACAATTGCATGAAGAATCTGCTTAGGG
TTAGGCGTTTTGCGCTGCTTCGCGATGTACGGGCCAGATATACGCGTTGACATTGATTATTGACTAGTTA
TTAATAGTAATCAATTACGGGGTCATTAGTTCATAGCCCATATATGGAGTTCCGCGTTACATAACTTACG
GTAAATGGCCCGCCTGGCTGACCGCCCAACGACCCCCGCCCATTGACGTCAATAATGACGTATGTTCCCA
TAGTAACGCCAATAGGGACTTTCCATTGACGTCAATGGGTGGAGTATTTACGGTAAACTGCCCACTTGGC
AGTACATCAAGTGTATCATATGCCAAGTACGCCCCCTATTGACGTCAATGACGGTAAATGGCCCGCCTGG
CATTATGCCCAGTACATGACCTTATGGGACTTTCCTACTTGGCAGTACATCTACGTATTAGTCATCGCTA
TTACCATG
