>Addgene plasmid #19911 | pcDNA3-HA3-TSC1 | addgene partial sequence | sequence record 26158 | 19911 with CMv-F
AGCTCTCTGGCTAACTAGAGAACCCACTGCTTACTGGCTTATCGAAATTAATACGACTCACTATAGGGAG
ACCCAAGCTATGTACCCATACGATGTTCCTGACTATGCGGGCTATCCCTATGACGTCCCGGACTATGCAA
GCTTGGTACCTATGGCCCAACAAGCAAATGTCGGGGAGCTTCTTGCCATGCTGGACTCCCCCATGCTGGG
TGTGCGGGACGACGTGACAGCTGTCTTTAAAGAGAACCTCAATTCTGACCGTGGCCCTATGCTTGTAAAC
ACCTTGGTGGATTATTACCTGGAAACCAGCTCTCAGCCGGCATTGCACATCCTGACCACCTTGCAAGAGC
CACATGACAAGCACCTCTTGGACAGGATTAACGAATATGTGGGCAAAGCCGCCACTCGTTTATCCATCCT
CTCGTTACTGGGTCATGTCATAAGACTGCAGCCATCTTGGAAGCATAAGCTCTCTCAAGCACCTCTTTTG
CCTTCTTTACTAAAATGTCTCAAGATGGACACTGACGTCGTTGTCCTCACAACAGGCGTCTTGGTGTTGA
TAACCATGCTACCAATGATTCCACAGTCTGGGAAACAGCATCTTCTTGATTTCTTTGACATTTTTGGCCG
TCTGTCATCATGGTGCCTGAAGAAACCAGGCCACGTGGCGGAAGTCTATCTCGTCCATCTCCATGCCAGT
GTGTACGCACTCTTTCATCGCCTTTATGGAATGTACCCTTGCAACTTCGTCTCCTTTTTGCGTTCTCATT
ACAGTATGAAAGAAAACCTGGAGACTTTTGAA
