>Addgene plasmid #19911 | pcDNA3-HA3-TSC1 | addgene partial sequence | sequence record 82012 | BGH-rev 5'-TAGAAGGCACAGTCGAGG-3'
TAGCATTTAGGTGACACTATAGAATAGGGCCCTCTAGTCTTAGCTGTGTTCATGATGAGTCTCATTGTAG
TCCATGATATGTAGCTGTCCAACACTGTCCGGGGTCGGGGGAGACGGGTGAGGGCCATCTAGGTTCAGGG
GAATCTTGGCTTCCACACCCAAGTCTTTGCCCAGTTCTGTCTTTAGGCTCTCAGAAAGGCTACTGGTCAT
GCCGTCCTCATCACACTGGCTCTCGCTCTTATTACGAAATAACTCTCGAGCCTTCATACCCAGGAAGCTT
TTTGAACTGGGAAGTGAGCCCACAGTGGTGGGGATGCTGGCAGACGCTTCTCCCATAGTCGTCTCCCACC
GACTGCTGAATGGGCCTGCCCTCTGGTGTGGGGGTTTCTCTGGGGTAGAAAGCTCGCTGCTGCTGCTGCT
GCTGCCTCCACCACCTCTGCTTCCACTACTGCCCCGGGCGCTGCTGGGCCTGGGGGTCTTGGTCTCACCG
TTGTGGCCAGATGCCTCTTCATTGTGCCCTACCATGGAATCTGAGCACCCGTCATTACAACAGTCAAGCC
TTTCTTCTGCTGCTTCAGCTGCTTCTGCTTTTTCTTCTTCAAGTTTTTTCAGGAGGCCATCTTTCTCCAA
CCTGCCATATAAATCTAAGATCTCCAATTCAAACACCTGGGTTATCCTTTTCTGAGCCTCATACCTGCTC
TCTGCGGCCTGCAGCTGTCCTCTTGCCTGGAGTTTGACATCCTCTAGATATTTCTTCTGTTCCAAAAGAA
GGTGGTCTTTCTTGGCCAGGTGAGATTCCAGTTCCAAAATCCGTTTTTGGGAGGTATCAAGCCTCTGAGT
CTGCTGGAGAACATGGCTTCTGTTTTTTTCTAGCTCTTTCCGATAGGCGGCTTTCATCATTTCTACTTCC
TTTGTGGTATCTGAGTGCTTGTTCTGCAGTTGTTCCAAATAGAGCTCGTTGACCTCCCCAAGAACCAACA
GCTGCCTGTTCAAGAACTCCATCTGCTGCTGGAC
